>Addgene plasmid #173888 | pUFlip-floxed2A-mRFP-; gcry1:BFP -2 | addgene full sequence | sequence record 340513 | Addgene NGS Result
GGCAGGGTCGGAACAGGAGAGCGCACGAGGGAGCTTCCAGGGGGAAACGCCTGGTATCTTTATAGTCCTG
TCGGGTTTCGCCACCTCTGACTTGAGCGTCGATTTTTGTGATGCTCGTCAGGGGGGCGGAGCCTATGGAA
AAACGCCAGCAACGCGGCCTTTTTACGGTTCCTGGCCTTTTGCTGGCCTTTTGCTCACATGTTCTTTCCT
GCGTTATCCCCTGATTCTGTGGATAACCGTATTACCGCCTTTGAGTGAGCTGATACCGCTCGCCGCAGCC
GAACGACCGAGCGCAGCGAGTCAGTGAGCGAGGAAGCGGAACAGATTTAAATGGTACCGAGCAGAGGTGT
AAAAAGTACTCAAAAATTTTACTCAAGTGAAAGTACAAGTACTTAGGGAAAATTTTACTCAATTAAAAGT
AAAAGTATCTGGCTAGAATCTTACTTGAGTAAAAGTAAAAAAGTACTCCATTAAAATTGTACTTGAGTAT
TAAGGAAGTAAAAGTAAAAGCAAGAAAGAAAACTAGAGTGGTCTCCCTTTAGTGAGGGTCAATTGATGGG
AGGCGTTCGGGCCACAGCGGACACGCAGGTGCGCAACGCAATTAATGTGAGTTAGCTCACTCATTAGGCA
CCCCAGGCTTTACACTTTATGCTTCCGGCTCGTATGTTGTGTGGAATTGTGAGCGGATAACAATTTCACA
CAGGAAACAGCTATGACCATGATTACGCCAAGCGCGCAATTAACCCTCACTAAAGGGAACAAAAGCTGGA
GGACCTCGAGGGGGGGCCCGGTACCCAATTCGCCCTATAGTGAGTCGTATTACGCGCGCTCACTGGCCGT
CGTTTTACAACGTCGTGACTGGGAAAACCCTGGCGTTACCCAACTTAATCGCCTTGCAGCACATCCCCCT
TTCGCCAGCTGGCGTAATAGCGAAGAGGCCCGCACCGATCGCCCTTCCCAACAGTTGCGCAGCCTGAATG
GCGAATGGACCTGCCACACTTCCGGCCGCATAACTTTAAATAATGCCAATTATTTAAAGTTACTATCATA
ACTTCGTATAGCATACATTATACGAAGTTATCACCATAACTTCGTATAGGATACTTTATACGAAGTTATC
CTAGGCTTACCACCCACTAGCGGTCAGACTGCAGATTGCAGCACGAAACAGGAAGCTGACTCCACATGGT
CACATGCTCACTGAAGTGTTGACTTCCCTGACAGCTGTGCACTTTCTAAACCGGTTTTCTCATTCATTTA
CAGCGCCACGAACTTCTCTCTGTTAAAGCAAGCAGGAGACGTGGAAGAAAACCCCGGTCCTGCCTCCTCC
GAGGACGTCATCAAGGAGTTCATGCGCTTCAAGGTGCGCATGGAGGGCTCCGTGAACGGCCACGAGTTCG
AGATCGAGGGCGAGGGCGAGGGCCGCCCCTACGAGGGCACCCAGACCGCCAAGCTGAAGGTGACCAAGGG
CGGCCCCCTGCCCTTCGCCTGGGACATCCTGTCCCCTCAGTTCCAGTACGGCTCCAAGGCCTACGTGAAG
CACCCCGCCGACATCCCCGACTACTTGAAGCTGTCCTTCCCCGAGGGCTTCAAGTGGGAGCGCGTGATGA
ACTTCGAGGACGGCGGCGTGGTGACCGTGACCCAGGACTCCTCCCTGCAGGACGGCGAGTTCATCTACAA
GGTGAAGCTGCGCGGCACCAACTTCCCCTCCGACGGCCCCGTAATGCAGAAGAAGACCATGGGCTGGGAG
GCCTCCACCGAGCGGATGTACCCCGAGGACGGCGCCCTGAAGGGCGAGATCAAGATGAGGCTGAAGCTGA
AGGACGGCGGCCACTACGACGCCGAGGTCAAGACCACCTACATGGCCAAGAAGCCCGTGCAGCTGCCCGG
CGCCTACAAGACCGACATCAAGCTGGACATCACCTCCCACAACGAGGACTACACCATCGTGGAACAGTAC
GAGCGCGCCGAGGGCCGCCACTCCACCGGAGCCTAAGACTAGTAATTAAGTCTCAGCCACCGTTAACTGA
ACATGTCAAAACCTGTGGAGACTGTTGAGATTTGATGTTCTGAAAAGATAAAGCCTATAAATAAAATGTT
GCCCAAATTTCCTGCCTGATGTTTTTCTTTGTCTTTGCTACATGGCTTTGCTGCTCGGATCGGCTCACTC
TGTGTATGCCACGTTCACTTTGTACTCTCCTTCTCACGGTAGGTTTATTATTTTTAGATGTGCAGTTAGT
TTCTGTGAAATAACACACCACACACTGATATTGTCTGTGCATTGACTTGGTGAGTGCACATTGTTTTTGA
TCTTGACATATTTATATTTGATTGATCAGGTGAACTGTGTGAATCTAAAGTGCTCCATACAGATGTTCTG
CATTGAAAATATTCTCATTTTATTAGTGGAAGTGAGTGTATGCCACATCCAATCAATTTCAGCAAACACC
CCAGTATGATTTAATGCAAAAAAATGAAGGTATCAAACACGCATTACTACTTTGCAGTTAAATATTTAAC
ATTTATTCCAACACGAAAAAAAGCAGTAAATAACACTTTGACAAACACGTCAGGACATCTTATTTTTGTC
ACCCTCACAGGCAATTTAGTATAATATATTATATATATATATATATCATATAATAATATTCAGTATAATA
TATATATATATATCATATTATAATATTCAGTATAATATAAAACACAAACACATATATGTATAATATAATA
TAACATTTTTATTTATTGAGATGCCTCTATGGACCGTGTTATAAGAAGTAAAGATCAGGAGAAGTAAACA
TGAAGTGTAATTATGAATACTGATGTTAAATTAAGCTATGATGAGTTTTCACTGTTAATTTACCATCTCA
ATTAAATGTTGATGCCTCCATGACCAAGTTAAGCAGATGAGACTGAGGACAACTGTAGAAGACAAGATGT
TCACTTTGCTGAATATAGCTGGCTTGACAGTTATCTATGACTCTATAAATATATATATATTTTTTTTTTT
ATAAAATGATTTATTTATAACTATATATCCATTTCTCAGACAGGTGCTTCATATCCCTCACTCCCGTAGC
TGTCCATGCTGGATCTGTCCCCGTTGTTTTTAAAAAGCTAAATAAGTTATTAACATGACTGCATCCAGCG
AGCCAAACCTGTCTGGTGTACAGCTACCAGAGAAGCTTGAGATCCTAGTCACCGGCGTTCCTAGTTCTTT
AAACTGTTACAAAGTGTTTGGACCAGCAACTGAATTGCACTGTAAATTACCACATCAGGGTCTCCGGGGT
CAACGCTGCTAAGCAATGGACTGGAAAATTTGTGACATTGAGTTTTTGGAATAACTGGGAATGCTGGATA
ACTCTTTGGGTAAAGCTATGGAACAAAAGTACCAGCATGAACTAAGAAATGACTGTCACAGCACAACATC
AAACACAATGCAAGACAAAGGTTCTCTGCTTTTGCCTTACTTGACAGAAAAAGTAAGCTCTAGGTTCATC
GCATGCAGACAGCAGCAATACATGACATATATAAAGGCTGGCTCTTTTCTCCCTTCCATTGAACTGAAAC
TTCCACTCAGTCAGACTTGCGGGGGATCCACAGCCTGACTAACTCGACAAACCCCCCCAAACCTAAGGTG
AGTTGATCTTTAAGCTTTTTACATTTTCAGCTCGCATATATCAATTCGCGCGCATTGTCACACTAGCACC
CACTAGCGGTCAGACTGCAGATTGCAGCACGAAACAGGAAGCTGACTCCACATGGTCACATGCTCACTGA
AGTGTTGACTTCCCTGACAGCTGTGCACTTTCTAAACCGGTTTTCTCATTCATTTACAGTTCAGCCGGAA
TTCACCTCGAGACCATGGCTCCAAAGAAGAAGCGTAAGGTAACCATGAGCGAGCTGATTAAGGAGAACAT
GCACATGAAGCTGTACATGGAGGGCACCGTGGACAACCATCACTTCAAGTGCACATCCGAGGGCGAAGGC
AAGCCCTACGAGGGCACCCAGACCATGAGAATCAAGGTGGTCGAGGGCGGCCCTCTCCCCTTCGCCTTCG
ACATCCTGGCTACTAGCTTCCTCTACGGCAGCAAGACCTTCATCAACCACACCCAGGGCATCCCCGACTT
CTTCAAGCAGTCCTTCCCTGAGGGCTTCACATGGGAGAGAGTCACCACATACGAAGACGGGGGCGTGCTG
ACCGCTACCCAGGACACCAGCCTCCAGGACGGCTGCCTCATCTACAACGTCAAGATCAGAGGGGTGAACT
TCACATCCAACGGCCCTGTGATGCAGAAGAAAACACTCGGCTGGGAGGCCTTCACCGAGACGCTGTACCC
CGCTGACGGCGGCCTGGAAGGCAGAAACGACATGGCCCTGAAGCTCGTGGGCGGGAGCCATCTGATCGCA
AACATCAAGACCACATATAGATCCAAGAAACCCGCTAAGAACCTCAAGATGCCTGGCGTCTACTATGTGG
ACTACAGACTGGAAAGAATCAAGGAGGCCAACAACGAGACCTACGTCGAGCAGCACGAGGTGGCAGTGGC
CAGATACTGCGACCTCCCTAGCAAACTGGGGCACAAGCTCAATTAAAGCTGACTAATTTATTTAGCAGTA
GATAGCTATATTGTGTGAAGTGGTAACAGTCCGTAGATCTACGGACTGTTACCACTTCACGCCGACTCAA
ACTGCGCAGAGAAACTTCAAACGACAACATTGGCATGGCTTTTGTTATTTTTGGCGCTTGACTCAGGATC
TAAAAACTGGAACGGTGAAGGTGACGGCAATGTTTTTTGGCAAATAAGCATCCCCGAAGTTCTACAATGC
ATCTGAGGACTCCATGTTTTGTTTTCTTTAGTCATTCCAAATGTTTGTTAAATGCATTGTTCCGAAACTT
ATTTGCCTCTATGAAGGCTGCCCAGTAATTGGGAGCATACTTAACATTGTAGTATTGTATGTAAATTATG
TAACAAAACAATGTCTGGGTTTTTGTACTTTTCAGCCTTAAAATCTTGGGTTTATTTTTTTTTCTTTGTT
CCAAAAAAACGAAGCTTTACCATTCAAGATGTAAAGGTTTCCATTCCCCCTGGGCATATTGTAAAAGCTG
TGTGGAACGTGGCGGTGCCAGACATTTGGTGGGGCCAACCTGTACACTGACTAATTCAATTCCAATAAAA
GTGCACATGTAAGACATCCTACCCCTGTCTCATTTCCTGTCTTGGCTCTGAGTGGCTTCAATAAAAATGG
CTTTTGTGAAGTTGCACCATGTTAATTACATTTCAGCACTTTCACACCAGGTTTTTGACTAATTTGAATT
TATCGAAGTTTGACCTTTTTTTTTTTTTTTCTTCAAGCTAATTTGAGGTTATCAAACCATTTCATTGGAG
GAAACTTAATGTTTAAAAGCATAAATTCGAAACATGATTCATTTATTTAACTGCTTAATGGTGAAACAAA
CTTCAAGTAATACACCAAGTGTTCCCTCATATGAAGGTAGCTAACTGCAAACGGCCTTAACTTTCCATCT
TAAGTTGAGCTACATAAAGGCTTTAACAGGAAGGAACTGCCAGTTTAAAAGTCAAACCACCATGACTGAT
ATAAATTCTTGTCCATATAACCTTGCGTTTCACACAATATAGCTATCTACTGCTAAATAAATTAGAGCTC
ATAACTTCGTATAATGTATGCTATACGAAGTTATGTTAGATAACTTCGTATAAAGTATCCTATACGAAGT
TATGCGAGCTAACTTTAAATAATTGGCATTATTTAAAGTTATGAATCGATAAGTGAAGAGCTATCCGGAT
ATATATGTATGTTATCATAACTGTACTGGCTATGTCAGGTGGTAATGACTGTAACGTTACGTTACTCGTT
GTAGGCACGACATTGAATATGCTCTTCTCCGCTGTGGCCCGAACGCCTCCCGCTAGCGATGGGATCTAAT
ACGACTCACTATAGGGAGACCAAGGGAAAATAGAATGAAGTGATCTCCAAAAAATAAGTACTTTTTGACT
GTAAATAAAATTGTAAGGAGTAAAAAGTACTTTTTTTTCTAAAAAAATGTAATTAAGTAAAAGTAAAAGT
ATTGATTTTTAATTGTACTCAAGTAAAGTAAAAATCCCCAAAAATAATACTTAAGTACAGTAATCAAGTA
AAATTACTCAAGTACTTTACACCTCTGGGATCCAGCTGCATCATGAACAATAAAACTGTCTGCTTACATA
AACAGTAATACAAGGGGTGTTATGAGCCATATTCAACGGGAAACGTCGAGGCCGCGATTAAATTCCAACA
TGGATGCTGATTTATATGGGTATAAATGGGCTCGCGATAATGTCGGGCAATCAGGTGCGACAATCTATCG
CTTGTATGGGAAGCCCGATGCGCCAGAGTTGTTTCTGAAACATGGCAAAGGTAGCGTTGCCAATGATGTT
ACAGATGAGATGGTCAGACTAAACTGGCTGACGGAATTTATGCCTCTTCCGACCATCAAGCATTTTATCC
GTACTCCTGATGATGCATGGTTACTCACCACTGCGATCCCCGGAAAAACAGCATTCCAGGTATTAGAAGA
ATATCCTGATTCAGGTGAAAATATTGTTGATGCGCTGGCAGTGTTCCTGCGCCGGTTGCATTCGATTCCT
GTTTGTAATTGTCCTTTTAACAGCGATCGCGTATTTCGTCTCGCTCAGGCGCAATCACGAATGAATAACG
GTTTGGTTGATGCGAGTGATTTTGATGACGAGCGTAATGGCTGGCCTGTTGAACAAGTCTGGAAAGAAAT
GCATAAACTTTTGCCATTCTCACCGGATTCAGTCGTCACTCATGGTGATTTCTCACTTGATAACCTTATT
TTTGACGAGGGGAAATTAATAGGTTGTATTGATGTTGGACGAGTCGGAATCGCAGACCGATACCAGGATC
TTGCCATCCTATGGAACTGCCTCGGTGAGTTTTCTCCTTCATTACAGAAACGGCTTTTTCAAAAATATGG
TATTGATAATCCTGATATGAATAAATTGCAGTTTCATTTGATGCTCGATGAGTTTTTCTAATCAGAATTG
GTTAATTGGTTGTAACACTGGCAAAAAGGATCTAGGTGAAGATCCTTTTTGATAATCTCATGACCAAAAT
CCCTTAACGTGAGTTTTCGTTCCACTGAGCGTCAGACCCCGTAGAAAAGATCAAAGGATCTTCTTGAGAT
CCTTTTTTTCTGCGCGTAATCTGCTGCTTGCAAACAAAAAAACCACCGCTACCAGCGGTGGTTTGTTTGC
CGGATCAAGAGCTACCAACTCTTTTTCCGAAGGTAACTGGCTTCAGCAGAGCGCAGATACCAAATACTGT
TCTTCTAGTGTAGCCGTAGTTAGGCCACCACTTCAAGAACTCTGTAGCACCGCCTACATACCTCGCTCTG
CTAATCCTGTTACCAGTGGCTGCTGCCAGTGGCGATAAGTCGTGTCTTACCGGGTTGGACTCAAGACGAT
AGTTACCGGATAAGGCGCAGCGGTCGGGCTGAACGGGGGGTTCGTGCACACAGCCCAGCTTGGAGCGAAC
GACCTACACCGAACTGAGATACCTACAGCGTGAGCTATGAGAAAGCGCCACGGTTCCCGAAGGGAGAAAG
GCGGACAGGTATCCGGTAAGC
Features (pLannotate 1.2.2; 20 found; start..end, strand, type, name):
    528..546     -  promoter       T7 Φ3.8 promoter (fragment): weak promoter for bacteriophage T7 RNA polymerase
    603..624     +  protein_bind   CAP binding site: CAP binding activates transcription in the presence of cAMP. E. coli catabolite activator protein
    639..669     +  promoter       lac promoter: promoter for the E. coli lac operon
    677..693     +  protein_bind   lac operator: The lac repressor binds to the lac operator to inhibit transcription in E. coli. This inhibition can be relieved by adding lactose or isopropyl-β-D-thiogalactopyranoside (IPTG). lac repressor encoded by lacI
    738..756     +  promoter       T3 promoter: promoter for bacteriophage T3 RNA polymerase
    772..795     +  misc_feature   MCS (fragment): pBluescript multiple cloning site
    804..822     -  promoter       T7 promoter: promoter for bacteriophage T7 RNA polymerase
    830..985     +  CDS            lacZα (fragment): LacZα fragment of β-galactosidase; lacZ fragment
   1048..1081    +  protein_bind   loxP: Cre-mediated recombination occurs in the 8-bp core sequence (GCATACAT). Cre recombinase
   1086..1119    +  protein_bind   lox2272: Cre-mediated recombination occurs in the 8-bp core sequence (GGATACTT). lox2272 sites are compatible with each other, but incompatible with loxP or loxN sites (Lee and Saito, 1988). Cre recombinase
   1265..1321    +  CDS            P2A: 2A peptide from porcine teschovirus-1 polyprotein Eukaryotic ribosomes fail to insert a peptide bond between the Gly and Pro residues, yielding separate polypeptides.
   1322..1996    +  CDS            mRFP1: monomeric derivative of DsRed (Campbell et al., 2002) mammalian codon-optimized
   2657..2673    +  promoter       LEU2 promoter (fragment): S. cerevisiae LEU2
   3895..4593    +  CDS            TagBFP: TagBFP is a basic (constitutively fluorescent) blue fluorescent protein published in 2008, derived from Entacmaea quadricolor. It is reported to be a very rapidly-maturing monomer with very low acid sensitivity.
   5020..5036    +  misc_feature   CEN/ARS (fragment): S. cerevisiae CEN6 centromere fused to an autonomously replicating sequence
   5671..5704    -  protein_bind   loxP: Cre-mediated recombination occurs in the 8-bp core sequence (GCATACAT). Cre recombinase
   5710..5743    -  protein_bind   lox2272: Cre-mediated recombination occurs in the 8-bp core sequence (GGATACTT). lox2272 sites are compatible with each other, but incompatible with loxP or loxN sites (Lee and Saito, 1988). Cre recombinase
   5947..5965    +  promoter       T7 promoter: promoter for bacteriophage T7 RNA polymerase
   6252..7061    +  CDS            KanR: aminoglycoside phosphotransferase; aph(3')-Ia; confers resistance to kanamycin in bacteria or G418 (Geneticin®) in eukaryotes
   7204..141     +  rep_origin     ori (across the origin): high-copy-number ColE1/pMB1/pBR322/pUC origin of replication
