[The description below was written by a language model from this plasmid's Addgene catalogue record and pLannotate feature annotations shown in this document.]
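Description:
pUFlip-floxed2A-mRFP-; gcry1:BFP -2 is a donor plasmid for building Cre-regulated conditional alleles in zebrafish by CRISPR-Cas9 targeted integration using the GeneWeld method. It is built on the small pK backbone and is propagated in E. coli from a high-copy ColE1/pUC-type origin under kanamycin selection (KanR, aph(3')-Ia). Remnants of a pBluescript-style cloning region (lac promoter/operator, lacZα fragment, T3 and T7 promoters) flank the cargo. The very short "LEU2 promoter" and "CEN/ARS" hits in the generated annotation are only 17-nt fragments and are probably incidental matches, not functional yeast elements. The catalogue lists a total size of 7,588 bp, whereas the sequenced record is 7,651 nt.

The roughly 4.9 kb insert is bracketed by loxP and lox2272 sites. One pair sits upstream in the forward orientation and a second pair sits downstream in the reverse orientation. This arrangement of heterotypic, mutually incompatible lox sites in inverted pairs allows Cre to invert the cassette and then lock it in the new orientation. Between the lox sites are two reporters. The first is a P2A peptide fused directly to mRFP1 with no annotated promoter of its own, so red fluorescence should depend on in-frame expression from the targeted gene; the "-2" in the name may denote a reading-frame variant, although the record does not say so. The second is TagBFP, described in the catalogue as driven by the gamma crystallin 1 promoter, which is not itself annotated. It serves as an independent marker for identifying carriers of the integrated allele. Splice, terminator and homology-arm cloning elements are not annotated. The associated publication describes such UFlip alleles as enabling Cre/lox-controlled conditional rescue or inactivation of the targeted gene.
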