Addgene plasmid #173888: pUFlip-floxed2A-mRFP-; gcry1:BFP -2
Purpose: Donor for generating conditional alleles in zebrafish using precise CRISPR directed genomic integration with the GeneWeld method
Depositing lab: Jeffrey Essner. Depositing organization: Iowa State University. Publication: Cre/lox regulated conditional rescue and inactivation with zebrafish UFlip alleles generated by CRISPR-Cas9 targeted integration. Liu F, Kambakam S, Almeida MP, Ming Z, Welker JM, Wierson WA, Schultz-Rogers LE, Ekker SC, Clark KJ, Essner JJ, McGrail M. Elife. 2022 Jun 17;11. pii: 71478. doi: 10.7554/eLife.71478. PubMed 35713402.
Backbone
  Vector backbone: pK
  Backbone manufacturer: Karl J. Clark
  Backbone size w/o insert (bp): 2730
  Total vector size (bp): 7588
  Vector type: Synthetic Biology
Growth in bacteria
  Bacterial resistance: Kanamycin, 50 μg/mL
  Growth temperature: 30°C
  Growth strain: NEB Stable
  Copy number: High Copy
Gene/Insert
  Gene/Insert name: 2A-mRFP; gcry1: BFP (alt name: P2A-monomeric RFP gamma crystallin 1: BFP)
  Species: D. rerio (zebrafish)
  Insert size (bp): 4858
  Cloning method: Gibson Cloning
  Sequencing primers: 5′ aaaagcaagaaagaaaactagagtgg; 3′ atggctcataacaccccttg
Terms and licenses: Academic/Nonprofit Terms; Industry Terms: Not Available to Industry
Depositor comments: Please visit https://www.biorxiv.org/content/10.1101/2021.06.18.448732v1 for bioRxiv preprint.
How to cite: pUFlip-floxed2A-mRFP-; gcry1:BFP -2 was a gift from Jeffrey Essner (Addgene plasmid # 173888 ; http://n2t.net/addgene:173888 ; RRID:Addgene_173888)
